Addgene plasmid #239245: pLJC2-TOM20-HK2-3xFLAG
Purpose: TOM20-HK2 lentiviral overexpression vector
Depositing lab: Jason Cantor. Depositing organization: Morgridge Institute for Research. Publication: Hexokinase detachment from mitochondria drives the Warburg effect to support compartmentalized ATP production. Huggler KS, Flickinger KM, Forsberg MH, Mellado Fritz CA, Chang GR, McGuire MF, Capitini CM, Cantor JR. Nat Metab. 2026 Jan 16. doi: 10.1038/s42255-025-01428-1. PubMed 41545565.
Backbone
  Vector backbone: pLJC2
  Vector type: Mammalian Expression, Lentiviral
  Selectable markers: Puromycin
Growth in bacteria
  Bacterial resistance: Ampicillin, 100 μg/mL
  Growth temperature: 37°C
  Growth strain: NEB Stable
  Copy number: High Copy
Gene/Insert
  Gene/Insert name: TOM20-HK2
  Species: H. sapiens (human)
  Mutation: Insert contains the set of silent mutations described for pLJC2-HK2-3xFLAG. (See comments for further detail)
  Entrez Gene: HK2 (a.k.a. HKII, HXK2); TOMM20 (a.k.a. MAS20, MOM19, TOM20)
  Promoter: CMV
  Tag / fusion protein: 3xFLAG (C terminal on insert)
  Cloning method: Restriction Enzyme; 5′ cloning site PacI (not destroyed); 3′ cloning site NotI (not destroyed)
  Sequencing primers: 5′ TGTACGGTGGGAGGTCTATATAAG; 3′ CCCTTTTCTTTTAAAATTGTGGATGAATACTGCC
Terms and licenses: Academic/Nonprofit Terms; Industry Terms: Not Available to Industry
Depositor comments: Insert sequence encodes 30 amino acids that comprise the transmembrane domain of human TOM20 at the N-terminus, followed by a GGS linker and HK2 (from Ile2)
How to cite: pLJC2-TOM20-HK2-3xFLAG was a gift from Jason Cantor (Addgene plasmid # 239245 ; http://n2t.net/addgene:239245 ; RRID:Addgene_239245)
