[The description below was written by a language model from this plasmid's Addgene catalogue record and pLannotate feature annotations shown in this document.]
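Description:
pLJC2-TOM20-HK2-3xFLAG is a lentiviral mammalian expression vector of about 10.3 kb, built on the pLJC2 backbone, for stable overexpression of a mitochondrially anchored form of human hexokinase 2. In bacteria it is maintained through a high-copy ColE1/pUC-type origin and selected with ampicillin (AmpR/β-lactamase). The backbone also carries an f1 origin, an SV40 origin and poly(A) signal, and remnants of lac/lacZα and T3/T7 promoter sequences. The viral portion has a third-generation, self-inactivating layout. An RSV promoter drives a truncated HIV-1 5' LTR, followed by the Ψ packaging signal with a gag fragment, the Rev response element, a cPPT/CTS element and a ΔU3 3' LTR. Genomic RNA can therefore be packaged when helper functions are supplied in trans, while the integrated provirus lacks LTR promoter activity.

The payload is expressed from a CMV promoter with a partial CMV enhancer; a residual U6 promoter fragment lies just upstream. The insert was cloned between PacI and NotI sites, both retained. Its open reading frame encodes the 30-residue transmembrane domain of human TOM20 at the N-terminus, a GGS linker, HK2 beginning at Ile2, and a C-terminal 3xFLAG epitope for detection or immunoprecipitation. The TOM20 segment should tether HK2 to the outer mitochondrial membrane. The HK2 coding sequence carries the silent mutations described for the related pLJC2-HK2-3xFLAG construct; their purpose is not stated in the record. Downstream, a human PGK promoter drives puromycin N-acetyltransferase for selection of transduced cells. The associated study concerns hexokinase detachment from mitochondria and the Warburg effect, consistent with using this construct to enforce mitochondrial localisation of HK2.
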