Features (pLannotate 1.2.2; 30 found; start..end, strand, type, name):
      1..589     +  rep_origin     ori: high-copy-number ColE1/pMB1/pBR322/pUC origin of replication
    772..864     +  CDS            lacI (fragment): lac repressor; lacI; The lac repressor binds to the lac operator to inhibit transcription in E. coli. This inhibition can be relieved by adding lactose or isopropyl-β-D-thiogalactopyranoside (IPTG).
    877..898     +  protein_bind   CAP binding site: CAP binding activates transcription in the presence of cAMP. E. coli catabolite activator protein
    913..943     +  promoter       lac promoter: promoter for the E. coli lac operon
    951..967     +  protein_bind   lac operator: The lac repressor binds to the lac operator to inhibit transcription in E. coli. This inhibition can be relieved by adding lactose or isopropyl-β-D-thiogalactopyranoside (IPTG). lac repressor encoded by lacI
   1012..1030    +  promoter       T3 promoter: promoter for bacteriophage T3 RNA polymerase
   1058..1284    +  promoter       RSV promoter: Rous sarcoma virus enhancer/promoter
   1285..1465    +  LTR            5' LTR (truncated): truncated 5' long terminal repeat (LTR) from HIV-1
   1512..1637    +  misc_feature   HIV-1 Ψ: packaging signal of human immunodeficiency virus type 1
   1621..1984    +  CDS            HIV-1 gag (fragment): gag protein from human immunodeficiency virus 1; gag
   2130..2363    +  misc_feature   RRE: The Rev response element (RRE) of HIV-1 allows for Rev-dependent mRNA export from the nucleus to the cytoplasm.
   2740..2840    +  CDS            Rev (fragment): human immunodeficiency virus 1 (HIV-1) Rev protein; rev; enhances nuclear export of unspliced and incompletely spliced viral mRNAs
   2890..3073    +  promoter       U6 promoter (fragment): RNA polymerase III promoter for human U6 snRNA
   3064..3198    +  enhancer       CMV enhancer (fragment): human cytomegalovirus immediate early enhancer; contains an 18-bp deletion relative to the standard CMV enhancer
   3199..3402    +  promoter       CMV promoter: human cytomegalovirus (CMV) immediate early promoter
   3455..3544    +  CDS            TOMM20 (fragment): TOM20_HUMAN - Also known as KIAA0016. Experimental evidence at protein level: Swiss-Prot protein existence level 1. Central component of the receptor complex responsible for the recognition and translocation of cytosolically synthesized mitochondrial preproteins. Together with TOM22 functions as the transit peptide receptor at the surface of the mitochondrion outer membrane and facilitates the movement of preproteins into the TOM40 translocation pore (By similarity). Required for the translocation across the mitochondrial outer membrane of cytochrome P450 monooxygenases. From Homo sapiens (Hum
   3554..6301    +  CDS            HK2: HXK2_HUMAN - Experimental evidence at protein level: Swiss-Prot protein existence level 1. Catalyzes the phosphorylation of hexose, such as D-glucose and D-fructose, to hexose 6-phosphate (D-glucose 6-phosphate and D- fructose 6-phosphate, respectively) (PubMed:23185017, PubMed:26985301, PubMed:29298880). Mediates the initial step of glycolysis by catalyzing phosphorylation of D-glucose to D-glucose 6-phosphate (PubMed:29298880). Plays a key role in maintaining the integrity of the outer mitochondrial membrane by preventing the release of apoptogenic molecules from the intermembrane space and
   6323..6388    +  CDS            3xFLAG: three tandem FLAG® epitope tags, followed by an enterokinase cleavage site
   6436..6553    +  misc_feature   cPPT/CTS: central polypurine tract and central termination sequence of HIV-1
   6602..7112    +  promoter       hPGK promoter: human phosphoglycerate kinase 1 promoter
   7134..7733    +  CDS            PuroR: puromycin N-acetyltransferase; pac from Streptomyces alboniger; confers resistance to puromycin
   7776..7859    +  CDS            nef (fragment): NEF_HV1Z2 - Experimental evidence at protein level: Swiss-Prot protein existence level 1. Extracellular Nef protein targets CD4(+) T-lymphocytes for apoptosis by interacting with CXCR4 surface receptors. From Human immunodeficiency virus type 1 group M subtype D (isolate Z2/CDC-Z34) (HIV-1).
   7861..8094    +  LTR            3' LTR (ΔU3): self-inactivating 3' long terminal repeat (LTR) from HIV-1
   8166..8287    +  polyA_signal   SV40 poly(A) signal: SV40 polyadenylation signal
   8327..8462    +  rep_origin     SV40 ori: SV40 origin of replication
   8483..8501    -  promoter       T7 promoter: promoter for bacteriophage T7 RNA polymerase
   8509..8664    +  CDS            lacZα (fragment): LacZα fragment of β-galactosidase; lacZ fragment
   8669..9097    +  rep_origin     f1 ori (sequence partly withheld): f1 bacteriophage origin of replication; arrow indicates direction of (+) strand synthesis
   9150..9254    +  promoter       AmpR promoter: bla
   9255..10115   +  CDS            AmpR: β-lactamase; bla; confers resistance to ampicillin, carbenicillin, and related antibiotics
>Addgene plasmid #239245 | pLJC2-TOM20-HK2-3xFLAG | addgene full sequence | sequence record 478650 | Addgene NGS Result
TTGAGATCCTTTTTTTCTGCGCGTAATCTGCTGCTTGCAAACAAAAAAACCACCGCTACCAGCGGTGGTT
TGTTTGCCGGATCAAGAGCTACCAACTCTTTTTCCGAAGGTAACTGGCTTCAGCAGAGCGCAGATACCAA
ATACTGTTCTTCTAGTGTAGCCGTAGTTAGGCCACCACTTCAAGAACTCTGTAGCACCGCCTACATACCT
CGCTCTGCTAATCCTGTTACCAGTGGCTGCTGCCAGTGGCGATAAGTCGTGTCTTACCGGGTTGGACTCA
AGACGATAGTTACCGGATAAGGCGCAGCGGTCGGGCTGAACGGGGGGTTCGTGCACACAGCCCAGCTTGG
AGCGAACGACCTACACCGAACTGAGATACCTACAGCGTGAGCTATGAGAAAGCGCCACGCTTCCCGAAGG
GAGAAAGGCGGACAGGTATCCGGTAAGCGGCAGGGTCGGAACAGGAGAGCGCACGAGGGAGCTTCCAGGG
GGAAACGCCTGGTATCTTTATAGTCCTGTCGGGTTTCGCCACCTCTGACTTGAGCGTCGATTTTTGTGAT
GCTCGTCAGGGGGGCGGAGCCTATGGAAAAACGCCAGCAACGCGGCCTTTTTACGGTTCCTGGCCTTTTG
CTGGCCTTTTGCTCACATGTTCTTTCCTGCGTTATCCCCTGATTCTGTGGATAACCGTATTACCGCCTTT
GAGTGAGCTGATACCGCTCGCCGCAGCCGAACGACCGAGCGCAGCGAGTCAGTGAGCGAGGAAGCGGAAG
AGCGCCCAATACGCAAACCGCCTCTCCCCGCGCGTTGGCCGATTCATTAATGCAGCTGGCACGACAGGTT
TCCCGACTGGAAAGCGGGCAGTGAGCGCAACGCAATTAATGTGAGTTAGCTCACTCATTAGGCACCCCAG
GCTTTACACTTTATGCTTCCGGCTCGTATGTTGTGTGGAATTGTGAGCGGATAACAATTTCACACAGGAA
ACAGCTATGACCATGATTACGCCAAGCGCGCAATTAACCCTCACTAAAGGGAACAAAAGCTGGAGCTGCA
AGCTTAATGTAGTCTTATGCAATACTCTTGTAGTCTTGCAACATGGTAACGATGAGTTAGCAACATGCCT
TACAAGGAGAGAAAAAGCACCGTGCATGCCGATTGGTGGAAGTAAGGTGGTACGATCGTGCCTTATTAGG
AAGGCAACAGACGGGTCTGACATGGATTGGACGAACCACTGAATTGCCGCATTGCAGAGATATTGTATTT
AAGTGCCTAGCTCGATACATAAACGGGTCTCTCTGGTTAGACCAGATCTGAGCCTGGGAGCTCTCTGGCT
AACTAGGGAACCCACTGCTTAAGCCTCAATAAAGCTTGCCTTGAGTGCTTCAAGTAGTGTGTGCCCGTCT
GTTGTGTGACTCTGGTAACTAGAGATCCCTCAGACCCTTTTAGTCAGTGTGGAAAATCTCTAGCAGTGGC
GCCCGAACAGGGACTTGAAAGCGAAAGGGAAACCAGAGGAGCTCTCTCGACGCAGGACTCGGCTTGCTGA
AGCGCGCACGGCAAGAGGCGAGGGGCGGCGACTGGTGAGTACGCCAAAAATTTTGACTAGCGGAGGCTAG
AAGGAGAGAGATGGGTGCGAGAGCGTCAGTATTAAGCGGGGGAGAATTAGATCGCGATGGGAAAAAATTC
GGTTAAGGCCAGGGGGAAAGAAAAAATATAAATTAAAACATATAGTATGGGCAAGCAGGGAGCTAGAACG
ATTCGCAGTTAATCCTGGCCTGTTAGAAACATCAGAAGGCTGTAGACAAATACTGGGACAGCTACAACCA
TCCCTTCAGACAGGATCAGAAGAACTTAGATCATTATATAATACAGTAGCAACCCTCTATTGTGTGCATC
AAAGGATAGAGATAAAAGACACCAAGGAAGCTTTAGACAAGATAGAGGAAGAGCAAAACAAAAGTAAGAC
CACCGCACAGCAAGCAGCAGCTGATCTTCAGACCTGGAGGAGGAGATATGAGGGACAATTGGAGAAGTGA
ATTATATAAATATAAAGTAGTAAAAATTGAACCATTAGGAGTAGCACCCACCAAGGCAAAGAGAAGAGTG
GTGCAGAGAGAAAAAAGAGCAGTGGGAATAGGAGCTTTGTTCCTTGGGTTCTTGGGAGCAGCAGGAAGCA
CTATGGGCGCAGCGTCAATGACGCTGACGGTACAGGCCAGACAATTATTGTCTGGTATAGTGCAGCAGCA
GAACAATTTGCTGAGGGCTATTGAGGCGCAACAGCATCTGTTGCAACTCACAGTCTGGGGCATCAAGCAG
CTCCAGGCAAGAATCCTGGCTGTGGAAAGATACCTAAAGGATCAACAGCTCCTGGGGATTTGGGGTTGCT
CTGGAAAACTCATTTGCACCACTGCTGTGCCTTGGAATGCTAGTTGGAGTAATAAATCTCTGGAACAGAT
TTGGAATCACACGACCTGGATGGAGTGGGACAGAGAAATTAACAATTACACAAGCTTAATACACTCCTTA
ATTGAAGAATCGCAAAACCAGCAAGAAAAGAATGAACAAGAATTATTGGAATTAGATAAATGGGCAAGTT
TGTGGAATTGGTTTAACATAACAAATTGGCTGTGGTATATAAAATTATTCATAATGATAGTAGGAGGCTT
GGTAGGTTTAAGAATAGTTTTTGCTGTACTTTCTATAGTGAATAGAGTTAGGCAGGGATATTCACCATTA
TCGTTTCAGACCCACCTCCCAACCCCGAGGGGACCCGACAGGCCCGAAGGAATAGAAGAAGAAGGTGGAG
AGAGAGACAGAGACAGATCCATTCGATTAGTGAACGGATCTCGACGGTATCGATCACGAGACTAGCCTCG
AGCAGCAGCCCCCTTCACCGAGGGCCTATTTCCCATGATTCCTTCATATTTGCATATACGATACAAGGCT
GTTAGAGAGATAATTGGAATTAATTTGACTGTAAACACAAAGATATTAGTACAAAATACGTGACGTAGAA
AGTAATAATTTCTTGGGTAGTTTGCAGTTTTAAAATTATGTTTTAAAATGGACTATCATATGCCAAGTAC
GCCCCCTATTGACGTCAATGACGGTAAATGGCCCGCCTGGCATTATGCCCAGTACATGACCTTATGGGAC
TTTCCTACTTGGCAGTACATCTACGTATTAGTCATCGCTATTACCATGGTGATGCGGTTTTGGCAGTACA
TCAATGGGCGTGGATAGCGGTTTGACTCACGGGGATTTCCAAGTCTCCACCCCATTGACGTCAATGGGAG
TTTGTTTTGGCACCAAAATCAACGGGACTTTCCAAAATGTCGTAACAACTCCGCCCCATTGACGCAAATG
GGCGGTAGGCGTGTACGGTGGGAGGTCTATATAAGCAGAGCTGGTTTAGTGAACCGTCAGATCCGCTAGC
GCTACCGGTTTAATTAACGGCAGGATGGTGGGTCGGAACAGCGCCATCGCCGCCGGTGTATGCGGGGCCC
TTTTCATTGGGTACTGCATCTACTTCGACCGCAAAAGACGAAGTGGAGGCAGCATTGCCTCGCATCTGCT
TGCCTACTTCTTCACGGAGCTCAACCATGACCAAGTGCAGAAGGTTGACCAGTATCTCTACCACATGCGC
CTCTCTGATGAGACCCTCTTGGAGATCTCTAAGCGGTTCCGCAAGGAGATGGAGAAAGGGCTTGGAGCCA
CCACTCACCCTACTGCAGCAGTGAAGATGCTGCCCACCTTTGTGAGGTCCACTCCAGATGGGACAGAACA
CGGAGAGTTCCTGGCTCTGGATCTTGGAGGGACCAACTTCCGTGTGCTTTGGGTGAAAGTAACGGACAAT
GGGCTCCAGAAGGTGGAGATGGAGAATCAGATCTATGCCATCCCTGAGGACATCATGCGAGGCAGTGGCA
CCCAGCTGTTTGACCATATCGCCGAGTGTCTGGCAAACTTCATGGATAAGCTACAAATCAAAGACAAGAA
GCTCCCACTGGGTTTTACCTTCTCGTTCCCCTGCCACCAGACTAAACTAGACGAGAGTTTCCTGGTCTCA
TGGACCAAGGGATTCAAGTCCAGTGGAGTGGAAGGCAGAGACGTTGTGGCTCTGATCCGGAAGGCCATCC
AGAGGAGAGGGGACTTTGATATCGACATTGTGGCTGTGGTGAATGACACAGTTGGGACCATGATGACCTG
TGGTTATGATGACCACAACTGTGAGATTGGTCTCATTGTGGGCACGGGCAGCAACGCCTGCTACATGGAA
GAGATGCGCCACATCGACATGGTGGAAGGCGATGAGGGGCGGATGTGCATCAATATGGAGTGGGGGGCCT
TCGGGGACGATGGCTCGCTCAACGACATTCGCACTGAGTTTGACCAGGAGATTGACATGGGCTCACTGAA
CCCGGGAAAGCAACTGTTTGAGAAGATGATCAGTGGGATGTACATGGGGGAGCTGGTGAGGCTTATCCTG
GTGAAGATGGCCAAGGAGGAGCTGCTCTTTGGGGGGAAGCTCAGCCCAGAGCTTCTCAACACCGGTCGCT
TTGAGACCAAAGACATCTCAGACATTGAAGGGGAGAAGGATGGCATCCGGAAGGCCCGTGAGGTCCTGAT
GCGGTTGGGCCTGGACCCGACTCAGGAGGACTGCGTGGCCACTCACCGGATCTGCCAGATCGTGTCCACA
CGCTCCGCCAGCCTGTGCGCAGCCACCCTGGCCGCCGTGCTGCAGCGCATCAAGGAGAACAAAGGCGAGG
AGCGGCTGCGCTCTACTATTGGGGTCGACGGTTCCGTCTACAAGAAACACCCCCATTTTGCCAAGCGTCT
ACATAAGACCGTGCGGCGGCTGGTGCCCGGCTGCGATGTCCGCTTCCTCCGCTCCGAGGATGGCAGTGGC
AAAGGTGCAGCCATGGTGACAGCAGTGGCTTACCGGCTGGCCGATCAACACCGTGCCCGCCAGAAGACAT
TAGAGCATCTGCAGCTGAGCCATGACCAGCTGCTGGAGGTCAAGAGGAGGATGAAGGTAGAAATGGAGCG
AGGTCTGAGCAAGGAGACTCATGCCAGTGCCCCCGTCAAGATGCTGCCCACCTACGTGTGTGCTACCCCG
GACGGCACAGAGAAAGGGGACTTCTTGGCCTTGGACCTTGGAGGAACAAATTTCCGGGTCCTGCTGGTCC
GTGTTCGGAATGGGAAGTGGGGTGGAGTGGAGATGCACAACAAGATCTACGCCATCCCGCAGGAGGTCAT
GCACGGCACCGGGGACGAGCTCTTTGACCACATTGTCCAGTGCATCGCGGACTTCCTCGAGTACATGGGC
ATGAAGGGCGTGTCCCTGCCTCTGGGTTTTACCTTCTCCTTCCCCTGCCAGCAGAACAGCCTGGACGAGA
GCATCCTCCTCAAGTGGACAAAAGGCTTCAAGGCATCTGGCTGCGAGGGCGAGGACGTGGTGACCCTGCT
GAAGGAAGCGATCCACCGGCGAGAGGAGTTTGACCTGGATGTGGTTGCTGTGGTGAACGACACAGTCGGA
ACTATGATGACCTGTGGCTTTGAAGACCCTCACTGTGAAGTTGGCCTCATTGTTGGCACGGGCAGCAATG
CCTGCTACATGGAGGAGATGCGCAATGTGGAACTGGTGGAAGGAGAAGAGGGGCGGATGTGTGTGAACAT
GGAATGGGGGGCCTTCGGGGACAATGGATGCCTAGATGACTTCCGCACAGAATTTGATGTGGCTGTGGAT
GAGCTTTCACTCAACCCGGGCAAGCAGAGGTTCGAGAAAATGATCAGTGGAATGTACCTGGGTGAGATTG
TCCGTAACATTCTCATCGATTTCACCAAGCGTGGACTACTCTTCCGAGGCCGCATCTCAGAGCGGCTCAA
GACAAGGGGCATCTTTGAAACCAAGTTCTTGTCTCAGATTGAGAGTGACTGCCTGGCCCTGCTGCAAGTC
CGAGCCATCCTGCAACACTTAGGGCTTGAGAGCACCTGTGACGACAGCATCATTGTTAAGGAGGTGTGCA
CTGTGGTGGCCCGGCGGGCAGCCCAGCTCTGTGGCGCAGGCATGGCCGCTGTGGTGGACAGGATACGAGA
AAACCGTGGGCTGGACGCTCTCAAAGTGACAGTGGGTGTGGATGGGACCCTCTACAAGCTACATCCTCAC
TTTGCCAAAGTCATGCATGAGACAGTGAAGGACCTGGCTCCGAAATGTGATGTGTCTTTCCTGCAGTCAG
AGGATGGCAGCGGGAAGGGGGCGGCGCTCATCACTGCTGTGGCCTGCCGCATCCGTGAGGCTGGACAGCG
AGGAGGAAGTGCGGCCGCAGGCGACTACAAAGACCATGACGGTGATTATAAAGATCATGACATTGATTAC
AAGGATGACGATGACAAGTAATAAGAATTCTCGACCTCGAGACAAATGGCAGTATTCATCCACAATTTTA
AAAGAAAAGGGGGGATTGGGGGGTACAGTGCAGGGGAAAGAATAGTAGACATAATAGCAACAGACATACA
AACTAAAGAATTACAAAAACAAATTACAAAAATTCAAAATTTTCGGGTTTATTACAGGGACAGCAGAGAT
CCACTTTGGCCGCGGCTCGAGGGGGTTGGGGTTGCGCCTTTTCCAAGGCAGCCCTGGGTTTGCGCAGGGA
CGCGGCTGCTCTGGGCGTGGTTCCGGGAAACGCAGCGGCGCCGACCCTGGGTCTCGCACATTCTTCACGT
CCGTTCGCAGCGTCACCCGGATCTTCGCCGCTACCCTTGTGGGCCCCCCGGCGACGCTTCCTGCTCCGCC
CCTAAGTCGGGAAGGTTCCTTGCGGTTCGCGGCGTGCCGGACGTGACAAACGGAAGCCGCACGTCTCACT
AGTACCCTCGCAGACGGACAGCGCCAGGGAGCAATGGCAGCGCGCCGACCGCGATGGGCTGTGGCCAATA
GCGGCTGCTCAGCAGGGCGCGCCGAGAGCAGCGGCCGGGAAGGGGCGGTGCGGGAGGCGGGGTGTGGGGC
GGTAGTGTGGGCCCTGTTCCTGCCCGCGCGGTGTTCCGCATTCTGCAAGCCTCCGGAGCGCACGTCGGCA
GTCGGCTCCCTCGTTGACCGAATCACCGACCTCTCTCCCCAGGGGGATCCACCGGAGCTTACCATGACCG
AGTACAAGCCCACGGTGCGCCTCGCCACCCGCGACGACGTCCCCAGGGCCGTACGCACCCTCGCCGCCGC
GTTCGCCGACTACCCCGCCACGCGCCACACCGTCGATCCGGACCGCCACATCGAGCGGGTCACCGAGCTG
CAAGAACTCTTCCTCACGCGCGTCGGGCTCGACATCGGCAAGGTGTGGGTCGCGGACGACGGCGCCGCGG
TGGCGGTCTGGACCACGCCGGAGAGCGTCGAAGCGGGGGCGGTGTTCGCCGAGATCGGCCCGCGCATGGC
CGAGTTGAGCGGTTCCCGGCTGGCCGCGCAGCAACAGATGGAAGGCCTCCTGGCGCCGCACCGGCCCAAG
GAGCCCGCGTGGTTCCTGGCCACCGTCGGCGTCTCGCCCGACCACCAGGGCAAGGGTCTGGGCAGCGCCG
TCGTGCTCCCCGGAGTGGAGGCGGCCGAGCGCGCCGGGGTGCCCGCCTTCCTGGAGACCTCCGCGCCCCG
CAACCTCCCCTTCTACGAGCGGCTCGGCTTCACCGTCACCGCCGACGTCGAGGTGCCCGAAGGACCGCGC
ACCTGGTGCATGACCCGCAAGCCCGGTGCCTGACGCCCGCCCCACGACCCGCAGCGCCCGACCGAAAGGA
GCGCACGACCCCATGCATCGGTACCTTTAAGACCAATGACTTACAAGGCAGCTGTAGATCTTAGCCACTT
TTTAAAAGAAAAGGGGGGACTGGAAGGGCTAATTCACTCCCAACGAAGACAAGATCTGCTTTTTGCTTGT
ACTGGGTCTCTCTGGTTAGACCAGATCTGAGCCTGGGAGCTCTCTGGCTAACTAGGGAACCCACTGCTTA
AGCCTCAATAAAGCTTGCCTTGAGTGCTTCAAGTAGTGTGTGCCCGTCTGTTGTGTGACTCTGGTAACTA
GAGATCCCTCAGACCCTTTTAGTCAGTGTGGAAAATCTCTAGCAGTAGTAGTTCATGTCATCTTATTATT
CAGTATTTATAACTTGCAAAGAAATGAATATCAGAGAGTGAGAGGAACTTGTTTATTGCAGCTTATAATG
GTTACAAATAAAGCAATAGCATCACAAATTTCACAAATAAAGCATTTTTTTCACTGCATTCTAGTTGTGG
TTTGTCCAAACTCATCAATGTATCTTATCATGTCTGGCTCTAGCTATCCCGCCCCTAACTCCGCCCATCC
CGCCCCTAACTCCGCCCAGTTCCGCCCATTCTCCGCCCCATGGCTGACTAATTTTTTTTATTTATGCAGA
GGCCGAGGCCGCCTCGGCCTCTGAGCTATTCCAGAAGTAGTGAGGAGGCTTTTTTGGAGGCCTAGGGACG
TACCCAATTCGCCCTATAGTGAGTCGTATTACGCGCGCTCACTGGCCGTCGTTTTACAACGTCGTGACTG
GGAAAACCCTGGCGTTACCCAACTTAATCGCCTTGCAGCACATCCCCCTTTCGCCAGCTGGCGTAATAGC
GAAGAGGCCCGCACCGATCGCCCTTCCCAACAGTTGCGCAGCCTGAATGGCGAATGGG
[124 nt withheld, positions 8669-8792]
C
[91 nt withheld, positions 8794-8884]
A
[49 nt withheld, positions 8886-8934]
CCTTTGACGTTGGAGTCCACGTTCTTT
[37 nt withheld, positions 8962-8998]
ACCCTATCTCGGTCTATTCTTTTGATTTATAAGGGATTTTGCCGATTTCGGCCTATTGGTTAAAAAATGA
GCTGATTTAACAAAAATTTAACGCGAATTTTAACAAAATATTAACGCTTACAATTTAGGTGGCACTTTTC
GGGGAAATGTGCGCGGAACCCCTATTTGTTTATTTTTCTAAATACATTCAAATATGTATCCGCTCATGAG
ACAATAACCCTGATAAATGCTTCAATAATATTGAAAAAGGAAGAGTATGAGTATTCAACATTTCCGTGTC
GCCCTTATTCCCTTTTTTGCGGCATTTTGCCTTCCTGTTTTTGCTCACCCAGAAACGCTGGTGAAAGTAA
AAGATGCTGAAGATCAGTTGGGTGCACGAGTGGGTTACATCGAACTGGATCTCAACAGCGGTAAGATCCT
TGAGAGTTTTCGCCCCGAAGAACGTTTTCCAATGATGAGCACTTTTAAAGTTCTGCTATGTGGCGCGGTA
TTATCCCGTATTGACGCCGGGCAAGAGCAACTCGGTCGCCGCATACACTATTCTCAGAATGACTTGGTTG
AGTACTCACCAGTCACAGAAAAGCATCTTACGGATGGCATGACAGTAAGAGAATTATGCAGTGCTGCCAT
AACCATGAGTGATAACACTGCGGCCAACTTACTTCTGACAACGATCGGAGGACCGAAGGAGCTAACCGCT
TTTTTGCACAACATGGGGGATCATGTAACTCGCCTTGATCGTTGGGAACCGGAGCTGAATGAAGCCATAC
CAAACGACGAGCGTGACACCACGATGCCTGTAGCAATGGCAACAACGTTGCGCAAACTATTAACTGGCGA
ACTACTTACTCTAGCTTCCCGGCAACAATTAATAGACTGGATGGAGGCGGATAAAGTTGCAGGACCACTT
CTGCGCTCGGCCCTTCCGGCTGGCTGGTTTATTGCTGATAAATCTGGAGCCGGTGAGCGTGGGTCTCGCG
GTATCATTGCAGCACTGGGGCCAGATGGTAAGCCCTCCCGTATCGTAGTTATCTACACGACGGGGAGTCA
GGCAACTATGGATGAACGAAATAGACAGATCGCTGAGATAGGTGCCTCACTGATTAAGCATTGGTAACTG
TCAGACCAAGTTTACTCATATATACTTTAGATTGATTTAAAACTTCATTTTTAATTTAAAAGGATCTAGG
TGAAGATCCTTTTTGATAATCTCATGACCAAAATCCCTTAACGTGAGTTTTCGTTCCACTGAGCGTCAGA
CCCCGTAGAAAAGATCAAAGGATCTTC
